>Addgene plasmid #122926 | RALA G23D | addgene full sequence | sequence record 238094 | Addgene NGS Result
GGAATTGTGAGCGGATAACAATTCCCCTCTAGAAATAATTTTGTTTAAACTTTAAGAAGGAGATATACAT
ATGCATCATCATCATCATCACGTGAATTCGCTCGGTTCCGGGCTTGTACCGCGCGGATCTCATATGGGAT
CCCACATGGCTGCAAATAAGCCCAAGGGTCAGAATTCTTTGGCTTTACACAAAGTCATCATGGTGGGCAG
TGATGGCGTGGGCAAGTCAGCTCTGACTCTACAGTTCATGTACGATGAGTTTGTGGAGGACTATGAGCCT
ACCAAAGCAGACAGCTATCGGAAGAAGGTAGTGCTAGATGGGGAGGAAGTCCAGATCGATATCTTAGATA
CAGCTGGGCAGGAGGACTACGCTGCAATTAGAGACAACTACTTCCGAAGTGGGGAGGGGTTCCTCTGTGT
TTTCTCTATTACAGAAATGGAATCCTTTGCAGCTACAGCTGACTTCAGGGAGCAGATTTTAAGAGTAAAA
GAAGATGAGAATGTTCCATTTCTACTGGTTGGTAACAAATCAGATTTAGAAGATAAAAGACAGGTTTCTG
TAGAAGAGGCAAAAAACAGAGCTGAGCAGTGGAATGTTAACTACGTGGAAACATCTGCTAAAACACGAGC
TAATGTTGACAAGGTATTTTTTGATTTAATGAGAGAAATTCGAGCGAGAAAGATGGAAGACAGCAAAGAA
AAGAATGGAAAAAAGAAGAGGAAAAGTTTAGCCAAGAGAATCAGAGAAAGATGCTGCATTTTATAAGATC
CGGCTGCTAACAAAGCCCGAAAGGAAGCTGAGTTGGCTGCTGCCACCGCTGAGCAATAACTAGCATAACC
CCTTGGGGCCTCTAAACGGGTCTTGAGGGGTTTTTTGCTGAAAGGAGGAACTATATCCGGATATCCCGCA
AGAGGCCCGGCAGTACCGGCATAACCAAGCCTATGCCTACAGCATCCAGGGTGACGGTGCCGAGGATGAC
GATGAGCGCATTGTTAGATTTCATACACGGTGCCTGACTGCGTTAGCAATTTAACTGTGATAAACTACCG
CATTAAAGCTAGCTTATCGATGATAAGCTGTCAAACATGAGAATTAATTCTTGAAGACGAAAGGGCCTCG
TGATACGCCTATTTTTATAGGTTAATGTCATGATAATAATGGTTTCTTAGACGTCAGGTGGCACTTTTCG
GGGAAATGTGCGCGGAACCCCTATTTGTTTATTTTTCTAAATACATTCAAATATGTATCCGCTCATGAGA
CAATAACCCTGATAAATGCTTCAATAATATTGAAAAAGGAAGAGTATGAGTATTCAACATTTCCGTGTCG
CCCTTATTCCCTTTTTTGCGGCATTTTGCCTTCCTGTTTTTGCTCACCCAGAAACGCTGGTGAAAGTAAA
AGATGCTGAAGATCAGTTGGGTGCACGAGTGGGTTACATCGAACTGGATCTCAACAGCGGTAAGATCCTT
GAGAGTTTTCGCCCCGAAGAACGTTTTCCAATGATGAGCACTTTTAAAGTTCTGCTATGTGGCGCGGTAT
TATCCCGTGTTGACGCCGGGCAAGAGCAACTCGGTCGCCGCATACACTATTCTCAGAATGACTTGGTTGA
GTACTCACCAGTCACAGAAAAGCATCTTACGGATGGCATGACAGTAAGAGAATTATGCAGTGCTGCCATA
ACCATGAGTGATAACACTGCGGCCAACTTACTTCTGACAACGATCGGAGGACCGAAGGAGCTAACCGCTT
TTTTGCACAACATGGGGGATCATGTAACTCGCCTTGATCGTTGGGAACCGGAGCTGAATGAAGCCATACC
AAACGACGAGCGTGACACCACGATGCCTGCAGCAATGGCAACAACGTTGCGCAAACTATTAACTGGCGAA
CTACTTACTCTAGCTTCCCGGCAACAATTAATAGACTGGATGGAGGCGGATAAAGTTGCAGGACCACTTC
TGCGCTCGGCCCTTCCGGCTGGCTGGTTTATTGCTGATAAATCTGGAGCCGGTGAGCGTGGGTCTCGCGG
TATCATTGCAGCACTGGGGCCAGATGGTAAGCCCTCCCGTATCGTAGTTATCTACACGACGGGGAGTCAG
GCAACTATGGATGAACGAAATAGACAGATCGCTGAGATAGGTGCCTCACTGATTAAGCATTGGTAACTGT
CAGACCAAGTTTACTCATATATACTTTAGATTGATTTAAAACTTCATTTTTAATTTAAAAGGATCTAGGT
GAAGATCCTTTTTGATAATCTCATGACCAAAATCCCTTAACGTGAGTTTTCGTTCCACTGAGCGTCAGAC
CCCGTAGAAAAGATCAAAGGATCTTCTTGAGATCCTTTTTTTCTGCGCGTAATCTGCTGCTTGCAAACAA
AAAAACCACCGCTACCAGCGGTGGTTTGTTTGCCGGATCAAGAGCTACCAACTCTTTTTCCGAAGGTAAC
TGGCTTCAGCAGAGCGCAGATACCAAATACTGTCCTTCTAGTGTAGCCGTAGTTAGGCCACCACTTCAAG
AACTCTGTAGCACCGCCTACATACCTCGCTCTGCTAATCCTGTTACCAGTGGCTGCTGCCAGTGGCGATA
AGTCGTGTCTTACCGGGTTGGACTCAAGACGATAGTTACCGGATAAGGCGCAGCGGTCGGGCTGAACGGG
GGGTTCGTGCACACAGCCCAGCTTGGAGCGAACGACCTACACCGAACTGAGATACCTACAGCGTGAGCTA
TGAGAAAGCGCCACGCTTCCCGAAGGGAGAAAGGCGGACAGGTATCCGGTAAGCGGCAGGGTCGGAACAG
GAGAGCGCACGAGGGAGCTTCCAGGGGGAAACGCCTGGTATCTTTATAGTCCTGTCGGGTTTCGCCACCT
CTGACTTGAGCGTCGATTTTTGTGATGCTCGTCAGGGGGGCGGAGCCTATGGAAAAACGCCAGCAACGCG
GCCTTTTTACGGTTCCTGGCCTTTTGCTGGCCTTTTGCTCACATGTTCTTTCCTGCGTTATCCCCTGATT
CTGTGGATAACCGTATTACCGCCTTTGAGTGAGCTGATACCGCTCGCCGCAGCCGAACGACCGAGCGCAG
CGAGTCAGTGAGCGAGGAAGCGGAAGAGCGCCTGATGCGGTATTTTCTCCTTACGCATCTGTGCGGTATT
TCACACCGCAATGGTGCACTCTCAGTACAATCTGCTCTGATGCCGCATAGTTAAGCCAGTATACACTCCG
CTATCGCTACGTGACTGGGTCATGGCTGCGCCCCGACACCCGCCAACACCCGCTGACGCGCCCTGACGGG
CTTGTCTGCTCCCGGCATCCGCTTACAGACAAGCTGTGACCGTCTCCGGGAGCTGCATGTGTCAGAGGTT
TTCACCGTCATCACCGAAACGCGCGAGGCAGCTGCGGTAAAGCTCATCAGCGTGGTCGTGAAGCGATTCA
CAGATGTCTGCCTGTTCATCCGCGTCCAGCTCGTTGAGTTTCTCCAGAAGCGTTAATGTCTGGCTTCTGA
TAAAGCGGGCCATGTTAAGGGCGGTTTTTTCCTGTTTGGTCACTGATGCCTCCGTGTAAGGGGGATTTCT
GTTCATGGGGGTAATGATACCGATGAAACGAGAGAGGATGCTCACGATACGGGTTACTGATGATGAACAT
GCCCGGTTACTGGAACGTTGTGAGGGTAAACAACTGGCGGTATGGATGCGGCGGGACCAGAGAAAAATCA
CTCAGGGTCAATGCCAGCGCTTCGTTAATACAGATGTAGGTGTTCCACAGGGTAGCCAGCAGCATCCTGC
GATGCAGATCCGGAACATAATGGTGCAGGGCGCTGACTTCCGCGTTTCCAGACTTTACGAAACACGGAAA
CCGAAGACCATTCATGTTGTTGCTCAGGTCGCAGACGTTTTGCAGCAGCAGTCGCTTCACGTTCGCTCGC
GTATCGGTGATTCATTCTGCTAACCAGTAAGGCAACCCCGCCAGCCTAGCCGGGTCCTCAACGACAGGAG
CACGATCATGCGCACCCGTGGCCAGGACCCAACGCTGCCCGAGATGCGCCGCGTGCGGCTGCTGGAGATG
GCGGACGCGATGGATATGTTCTGCCAAGGGTTGGTTTGCGCATTCACAGTTCTCCGCAAGAATTGATTGG
CTCCAATTCTTGGAGTGGTGAATCCGTTAGCGAGGTGCCGCCGGCTTCCATTCAGGTCGAGGTGGCCCGG
CTCCATGCACCGCGACGCAACGCGGGGAGGCAGACAAGGTATAGGGCGGCGCCTACAATCCATGCCAACC
CGTTCCATGTGCTCGCCGAGGCGGCATAAATCGCCGTGACGATCAGCGGTCCAATGATCGAAGTTAGGCT
GGTAAGAGCCGCGAGCGATCCTTGAAGCTGTCCCTGATGGTCGTCATCTACCTGCCTGGACAGCATGGCC
TGCAACGCGGGCATCCCGATGCCGCCGGAAGCGAGAAGAATCATAATGGGGAAGGCCATCCAGCCTCGCG
TCGCGAACGCCAGCAAGACGTAGCCCAGCGCGTCGGCCGCCATGCCGGCGATAATGGCCTGCTTCTCGCC
GAAACGTTTGGTGGCGGGACCAGTGACGAAGGCTTGAGCGAGGGCGTGCAAGATTCCGAATACCGCAAGC
GACAGGCCGATCATCGTCGCGCTCCAGCGAAAGCGGTCCTCGCCGAAAATGACCCAGAGCGCTGCCGGCA
CCTGTCCTACGAGTTGCATGATAAAGAAGACAGTCATAAGTGCGGCGACGATAGTCATGCCCCGCGCCCA
CCGGAAGGAGCTGACTGGGTTGAAGGCTCTCAAGGGCATCGGTCGAGATCCCGGTGCCTAATGAGTGAGC
TAACTTACATTAATTGCGTTGCGCTCACTGCCCGCTTTCCAGTCGGGAAACCTGTCGTGCCAGCTGCATT
AATGAATCGGCCAACGCGCGGGGAGAGGCGGTTTGCGTATTGGGCGCCAGGGTGGTTTTTCTTTTCACCA
GTGAGACGGGCAACAGCTGATTGCCCTTCACCGCCTGGCCCTGAGAGAGTTGCAGCAAGCGGTCCACGCT
GGTTTGCCCCAGCAGGCGAAAATCCTGTTTGATGGTGGTTAACGGCGGGATATAACATGAGCTGTCTTCG
GTATCGTCGTATCCCACTACCGAGATATCCGCACCAACGCGCAGCCCGGACTCGGTAATGGCGCGCATTG
CGCCCAGCGCCATCTGATCGTTGGCAACCAGCATCGCAGTGGGAACGATGCCCTCATTCAGCATTTGCAT
GGTTTGTTGAAAACCGGACATGGCACTCCAGTCGCCTTCCCGTTCCGCTATCGGCTGAATTTGATTGCGA
GTGAGATATTTATGCCAGCCAGCCAGACGCAGACGCGCCGAGACAGAACTTAATGGGCCCGCTAACAGCG
CGATTTGCTGGTGACCCAATGCGACCAGATGCTCCACGCCCAGTCGCGTACCGTCTTCATGGGAGAAAAT
AATACTGTTGATGGGTGTCTGGTCAGAGACATCAAGAAATAACGCCGGAACATTAGTGCAGGCAGCTTCC
ACAGCAATGGCATCCTGGTCATCCAGCGGATAGTTAATGATCAGCCCACTGACGCGTTGCGCGAGAAGAT
TGTGCACCGCCGCTTTACAGGCTTCGACGCCGCTTCGTTCTACCATCGACACCACCACGCTGGCACCCAG
TTGATCGGCGCGAGATTTAATCGCCGCGACAATTTGCGACGGCGCGTGCAGGGCCAGACTGGAGGTGGCA
ACGCCAATCAGCAACGACTGTTTGCCCGCCAGTTGTTGTGCCACGCGGTTGGGAATGTAATTCAGCTCCG
CCATCGCCGCTTCCACTTTTTCCCGCGTTTTCGCAGAAACGTGGCTGGCCTGGTTCACCACGCGGGAAAC
GGTCTGATAAGAGACACCGGCATACTCTGCGACATCGTATAACGTTACTGGTTTCACATTCACCACCCTG
AATTGACTCTCTTCCGGGCGCTATCATGCCATACCGCGAAAGGTTTTGCGCCATTCGATGGTGTCCGGGA
TCTCGACGCTCTCCCTTATGCGACTCCTGCATTAGGAAGCAGCCCAGTAGTAGGTTGAGGCCGTTGAGCA
CCGCCGCCGCAAGGAATGGTGCATGCAAGGAGATGGCGCCCAACAGTCCCCCGGCCACGGGGCCTGCCAC
CATACCCACGCCGAAACAAGCGCTCATGAGCCCGAAGTGGCGAGCCCGATCTTCCCCATCGGTGATGTCG
GCGATATAGGCGCCAGCAACCGCACCTGTGGCGCCGGTGATGCCGGCCACGATGCGTCCGGCGTAGAGGA
TCGAGATCTCGATCCCGCGAAATTAATACGACTCACTATAGG
Features (pLannotate 1.2.2; 19 found; start..end, strand, type, name):
      1..25      +  protein_bind   lac operator: The lac repressor binds to the lac operator to inhibit transcription in E. coli. This inhibition can be relieved by adding lactose or isopropyl-β-D-thiogalactopyranoside (IPTG). lac repressor encoded by lacI
     72..90      +  CDS            capTEV™ (fragment): composite tag for in vivo biotinylation, TEV protease cleavage, and 6xHis tagging
    146..763     +  CDS            RALA: RALA_HUMAN - Also known as RAL. Experimental evidence at protein level: Swiss-Prot protein existence level 1. Multifunctional GTPase involved in a variety of cellular processes including gene expression, cell migration, cell proliferation, oncogenic transformation and membrane trafficking. Accomplishes its multiple functions by interacting with distinct downstream effectors. Acts as a GTP sensor for GTP-dependent exocytosis of dense core vesicles. The RALA-exocyst complex regulates integrin- dependent membrane raft exocytosis and growth signaling (PubMed:20005108). Key regulator of LPAR1 signa
    773..822     +  CDS            SET1 (fragment): solubility-enhancement tag derived from T7 phage gene 10B
    830..877     +  terminator     T7 terminator: transcription terminator for bacteriophage T7 RNA polymerase
    900..1004    -  CDS            TcR (fragment): tetracycline efflux protein; tet; confers resistance to tetracycline
   1061..1084    -  promoter       tet promoter (fragment): E. coli promoter for tetracycline efflux protein gene
   1201..1305    +  promoter       AmpR promoter: bla
   1306..2166    +  CDS            AmpR: β-lactamase; bla; confers resistance to ampicillin, carbenicillin, and related antibiotics
   2337..2925    +  rep_origin     ori: high-copy-number ColE1/pMB1/pBR322/pUC origin of replication
   3111..3250    -  misc_feature   bom: basis of mobility region from pBR322
   3352..3543    -  CDS            rop: Rop protein, which maintains plasmids at low copy number; rop
   3560..3940    +  CDS            YPB1_ECOLX: Protein predicted: Swiss-Prot protein existence level 4. From Escherichia coli.
   4182..4806    -  CDS            TcR (fragment): tetracycline efflux protein; tet; confers resistance to tetracycline
   4821..4842    -  protein_bind   CAP binding site: CAP binding activates transcription in the presence of cAMP. E. coli catabolite activator protein
   4855..5937    -  CDS            lacI: lac repressor; lacI; The lac repressor binds to the lac operator to inhibit transcription in E. coli. This inhibition can be relieved by adding lactose or isopropyl-β-D-thiogalactopyranoside (IPTG).
   5938..6015    -  promoter       lacI promoter: lacI
   6023..6302    -  CDS            TcR (fragment): tetracycline efflux protein; tet; confers resistance to tetracycline
   6324..6342    +  promoter       T7 promoter: promoter for bacteriophage T7 RNA polymerase
