[The description below was written by a language model from this plasmid's Addgene catalogue record and pLannotate feature annotations shown in this document.]
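Description:
RALA G23D is a bacterial expression plasmid built on the pET302/NT-His backbone, carrying the human small GTPase RALA with a glycine-to-aspartate substitution at residue 23. Expression follows the standard pET arrangement. A T7 promoter sits immediately upstream of a lac operator (the two span the numbering origin of the circular sequence) and drives the open reading frame, and a T7 terminator lies downstream. The plasmid also encodes lacI under its own promoter. The Lac repressor therefore holds transcription off until an inducer such as IPTG is added, in a host that supplies T7 RNA polymerase.

The catalogue lists an N-terminal His tag contributed by the backbone. The short annotation upstream of RALA, called as a fragment of a composite His-containing tag, most likely corresponds to that tag. A small "SET1" fragment annotated after the coding sequence is probably residual vector sequence rather than a deliberate fusion, and the record lists no C-terminal tag.

Propagation in E. coli relies on a pBR322-type ColE1 origin accompanied by the bom site and the rop gene, which is consistent with the low copy number stated in the record. Selection is by ampicillin through beta-lactamase. The several tetracycline-resistance fragments are nonfunctional remnants of the pBR322 lineage.

The 6,342 nt full sequence matches the catalogue description. The cloning method is not recorded. The plasmid is intended for producing His-tagged mutant RALA protein in bacteria. The associated study concerns de novo variants in the GTP/GDP-binding region of RALA linked to intellectual disability and developmental delay, so the recombinant protein is suited to biochemical comparison with wild-type RALA.
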