Addgene plasmid #122926: RALA G23D
Purpose: Bacterial expression of RALA G23D
Depositing lab: Greg Cooper. Depositing organization: HudsonAlpha Institute for Biotechnology. Publication: De novo mutations in the GTP/GDP-binding region of RALA, a RAS-like small GTPase, cause intellectual disability and developmental delay. Hiatt SM, Neu MB, Ramaker RC, Hardigan AA, Prokop JW, Hancarova M, Prchalova D, Havlovicova M, Prchal J, Stranecky V, Yim DKC, Powis Z, Keren B, Nava C, Mignot C, Rio M, Revah-Politi A, Hemati P, Stong N, Iglesias AD, Suchy SF, Willaert R, Wentzensen IM, Wheeler PG, Brick L, Kozenko M, Hurst ACE, Wheless JW, Lacassie Y, Myers RM, Barsh GS, Sedlacek Z, Cooper GM. PLoS Genet. 2018 Nov 30;14(11):e1007671. doi: 10.1371/journal.pgen.1007671. eCollection 2018 Nov. PGENETICS-D-18-01318 PubMed 30500825.
Backbone
  Vector backbone: pET302/NT-His
  Vector type: Bacterial Expression
Growth in bacteria
  Bacterial resistance: Ampicillin, 100 μg/mL
  Growth temperature: 37°C
  Growth strain: KRX cells
  Copy number: Low Copy
Gene/Insert
  Gene/Insert name: RALA
  Species: H. sapiens (human)
  Mutation: G23D
  Entrez Gene: RALA (a.k.a. HINCONS, RAL)
  Promoter: T7
  Tag / fusion protein: His (N terminal on backbone)
  Cloning method: Unknown
Terms and licenses: Academic/Nonprofit Terms; Industry Terms: Not Available to Industry
How to cite: RALA G23D was a gift from Greg Cooper (Addgene plasmid # 122926 ; http://n2t.net/addgene:122926 ; RRID:Addgene_122926)
